Addgene plasmid #27920: pUT1505-HQ858838
Depositing lab: John Gray & Erich Grotewold. Depositing organization: University of Toledo. Publication: GRASSIUS: a platform for comparative regulatory genomics across the grasses. Yilmaz A, Nishiyama MY Jr, Fuentes BG, Souza GM, Janies D, Gray J, Grotewold E. Plant Physiol. 2009 Jan;149(1):171-80. doi: 10.1104/pp.108.128579. Epub 2008 Nov 5. PubMed 18987217.
Backbone
  Vector backbone: pENTR/D
  Backbone manufacturer: Invitrogen
  Backbone size w/o insert (bp): 2580
  Vector type: Entry vector
Growth in bacteria
  Bacterial resistance: Kanamycin, 50 μg/mL
  Growth temperature: 37°C
  Growth strain: DH5alpha
  Growth instructions: E. coli Top10 (Invitrogen)
  Copy number: Low Copy
Gene/Insert
  Gene/Insert name: C2H2 transcription factor encoded by Os03g0764100 LOC_Os03g55540
  Species: Oryza sativa (rice)
  Insert size (bp): 808
  GenBank ID: HQ858838
  Cloning method: Restriction Enzyme
  Sequencing primers: 5′ M13 For; 3′ M13 Rev
Terms and licenses: Academic/Nonprofit Terms; Industry Terms: Not Available to Industry
Depositor comments: This CDS was amplified using PCR from a full length cDNA template from the OSIIEa, OSIIEb, and OSJNEa thru OSJNEf full length cDNA libraries generated by the Guoliang Wang lab at Ohio State University. The PCR product omitted the stop codon. The PCR product was cloned into a Gateway pENTR/D entry vector. Further information on this gene may be obtained at www.grassius.org using the Genbank number. (The second half of the plasmid name is the Genbank Number for the sequence of the insert)
How to cite: pUT1505-HQ858838 was a gift from John Gray & Erich Grotewold (Addgene plasmid # 27920 ; http://n2t.net/addgene:27920 ; RRID:Addgene_27920)
