[The description below was written by a language model from this plasmid's Addgene catalogue record and the feature table of its GenBank file.]
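Description:
pUT1505-HQ858838 is a Gateway entry clone built on the Invitrogen pENTR/D backbone, carrying the coding sequence of a rice (Oryza sativa) C2H2 zinc-finger transcription factor encoded by locus Os03g0764100 / LOC_Os03g55540. The circular plasmid is 3388 bp, consistent with a 2580 bp backbone plus an insert of about 808 bp. It is propagated in E. coli under kanamycin selection, conferred by the aph(3')-Ia aminoglycoside phosphotransferase gene, and replicates from a ColE1/pMB1-type origin. The feature annotation calls this origin high-copy, whereas the catalogue entry lists the plasmid as low copy, so the two sources disagree on that point.

The insert is not annotated as a feature in its own right, but it occupies the interval between the attL1 and attL2 sites, which are the substrates for LR Clonase-mediated transfer into any attR-containing destination vector. According to the depositor, the CDS was PCR-amplified from a full-length rice cDNA clone with the stop codon omitted, so after recombination the open reading frame can be read through into a C-terminal tag or fusion partner supplied by the destination vector. The entry vector itself provides no promoter for expressing the gene in plants or other hosts. A T7 promoter lies just outside attL2 and faces back toward the insert, and rrnB T1 and T2 terminators upstream of attL1 shield the cloning region from read-through transcription. M13 forward and reverse primer sites flank the cassette for sequence verification. The plasmid belongs to a rice transcription factor ORFeome collection associated with a comparative grass regulatory genomics resource, and serves as a shuttle source for moving this transcription factor into expression, interaction or localisation vectors.
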