LOCUS       Exported 3388 bp ds-DNA circular SYN 13-MAY-2021
DEFINITION  synthetic circular DNA
ACCESSION   .
VERSION     .
KEYWORDS    pUT1505-HQ858838
SOURCE      synthetic DNA construct
  ORGANISM  synthetic DNA construct
REFERENCE   1 (bases 1 to 3388)
  TITLE     Rice TF ORFeome collection
REFERENCE   2 (bases 1 to 3388)
  AUTHORS   .
  TITLE     Direct Submission
  JOURNAL   Exported May 13, 2021 from SnapGene Server 1.1.58
            http://www.snapgene.com
FEATURES             Location/Qualifiers
     source          1..3388
                     /organism="synthetic DNA construct"
                     /mol_type="other DNA"
     protein_bind    1..100
                     /gene="mutant version of attL"
                     /label=attL1
                     /bound_moiety="LR Clonase(TM)"
                     /note="recombination site for the Gateway(R) LR reaction"
     protein_bind    complement(945..1044)
                     /gene="mutant version of attL"
                     /label=attL2
                     /bound_moiety="LR Clonase(TM)"
                     /note="recombination site for the Gateway(R) LR reaction"
     primer_bind     complement(1061..1080)
                     /label=T7
                     /note="T7 promoter, forward primer"
     promoter        complement(1062..1080)
                     /label=T7 promoter
                     /note="promoter for bacteriophage T7 RNA polymerase"
     primer_bind     complement(1085..1101)
                     /label=M13 rev
                     /note="common sequencing primer, one of multiple similar
                     variants"
     primer_bind     complement(1085..1101)
                     /label=M13 Reverse
                     /note="In lacZ gene. Also called M13-rev"
     primer_bind     complement(1203..1222)
                     /label=pENTR-R
                     /note="pENTR vectors, reverse primer"
     CDS             1214..2023
                     /codon_start=1
                     /gene="aph(3')-Ia"
                     /product="aminoglycoside phosphotransferase"
                     /label=KanR
                     /note="confers resistance to kanamycin in bacteria or G418
                     (Geneticin(R)) in eukaryotes"
                     /translation="MSHIQRETSRPRLNSNMDADLYGYKWARDNVGQSGATIYRLYGKP
                     DAPELFLKHGKGSVANDVTDEMVRLNWLTEFMPLPTIKHFIRTPDDAWLLTTAIPGKTA
                     FQVLEEYPDSGENIVDALAVFLRRLHSIPVCNCPFNSDRVFRLAQAQSRMNNGLVDASD
                     FDDERNGWPVEQVWKEMHKLLPFSPDSVVTHGDFSLDNLIFDEGKLIGCIDVGRVGIAD
                     RYQDLAILWNCLGEFSPSLQKRLFQKYGIDNPDMNKLQFHLMLDEFF"
     primer_bind     complement(1281..1300)
                     /label=Kan-R
                     /note="Kanamycin resistance gene, reverse primer"
     rep_origin      2170..2758
                     /direction=RIGHT
                     /label=ori
                     /note="high-copy-number ColE1/pMB1/pBR322/pUC origin of
                     replication"
     primer_bind     2659..2678
                     /label=pBR322ori-F
                     /note="pBR322 origin, forward primer"
     primer_bind     2912..2929
                     /label=L4440
                     /note="L4440 vector, forward primer"
     terminator      3088..3115
                     /label=rrnB T2 terminator
                     /note="transcription terminator T2 from the E. coli rrnB
                     gene"
     terminator      3207..3293
                     /gene="Escherichia coli rrnB"
                     /label=rrnB T1 terminator
                     /note="transcription terminator T1 from the E. coli rrnB
                     gene"
     primer_bind     3342..3364
                     /label=M13/pUC Forward
                     /note="In lacZ gene"
     primer_bind     3356..3373
                     /label=M13 Forward
                     /note="In lacZ gene. Also called M13-F20 or M13 (-21)
                     Forward"
     primer_bind     3357..3373
                     /label=M13 fwd
                     /note="common sequencing primer, one of multiple similar
                     variants"
ORIGIN
        1 caaataatga ttttattttg actgatagtg acctgttcgt tgcaacaaat tgatgagcaa
       61 tgctttttta taatgccaac tttgtacaaa aaagcaggct ccgcggccgc ccccttcacc
      121 atgtcgagcg cgtcgtccat ggaagcgctc cacgccgcgg tgctcaagga ggagcagcag
      181 cagcacgagg tggaggaggc gacggtcgtg acgagcagca gcgccacgag cggggaggag
      241 ggcggacacc tgccgcaggg gtgggcgaag cggaagcggt cgcgccgcca gcgatcggag
      301 gaggagaacc tcgcgctctg cctcctcatg ctcgcccgcg gcggccacca ccgcgtccag
      361 gcgccgcctc cgctctcggc ttcggcgccc ccgccggcag gtgcggagtt caagtgctcc
      421 gtctgcggca agtccttcag ctcctaccag gcgctcggcg gccacaagac gagccaccgg
      481 gtcaagctgc cgactccgcc cgcagctccc gtcttggctc ccgcccccgt cgccgccttg
      541 ctgccttccg ccgaggaccg cgagccagcc acgtcatcca ccgccgcgtc ctccgacggc
      601 atgaccaaca gagtccacag gtgttccatc tgccagaagg agttccccac cgggcaggcg
      661 ctcggcgggc acaagaggaa gcactacgac ggtggcgtag gcgccggcgc cggcgcatct
      721 tcaaccgagc tcctggccac ggtggccgcc gagtccgagg tgggaagctc cggcaacggc
      781 cagtccgcca cccgggcgtt cgacctcaac ctcccggccg tgccggagtt cgtgtggcgg
      841 ccgtgctcca agggcaagaa gatgtgggac gaggaggagg gggtccagag ccccctcgcc
      901 ttcaagaagc ccccggcttc tcaccgcgaa gggtgggcgc gccgacccag ctttcttgta
      961 caaagttggc attataagaa agcattgctt atcaatttgt tgcaacgaac aggtcactat
     1021 cagtcaaaat aaaatcatta tttgccatcc agctgatatc ccctatagtg agtcgtatta
     1081 catggtcata gctgtttcct ggcagctctg gcccgtgtct caaaatctct gatgttacat
     1141 tgcacaagat aaaaatatat catcatgaac aataaaactg tctgcttaca taaacagtaa
     1201 tacaaggggt gttatgagcc atattcaacg ggaaacgtcg aggccgcgat taaattccaa
     1261 catggatgct gatttatatg ggtataaatg ggctcgcgat aatgtcgggc aatcaggtgc
     1321 gacaatctat cgcttgtatg ggaagcccga tgcgccagag ttgtttctga aacatggcaa
     1381 aggtagcgtt gccaatgatg ttacagatga gatggtcaga ctaaactggc tgacggaatt
     1441 tatgcctctt ccgaccatca agcattttat ccgtactcct gatgatgcat ggttactcac
     1501 cactgcgatc cccggaaaaa cagcattcca ggtattagaa gaatatcctg attcaggtga
     1561 aaatattgtt gatgcgctgg cagtgttcct gcgccggttg cattcgattc ctgtttgtaa
     1621 ttgtcctttt aacagcgatc gcgtatttcg tctcgctcag gcgcaatcac gaatgaataa
     1681 cggtttggtt gatgcgagtg attttgatga cgagcgtaat ggctggcctg ttgaacaagt
     1741 ctggaaagaa atgcataaac ttttgccatt ctcaccggat tcagtcgtca ctcatggtga
     1801 tttctcactt gataacctta tttttgacga ggggaaatta ataggttgta ttgatgttgg
     1861 acgagtcgga atcgcagacc gataccagga tcttgccatc ctatggaact gcctcggtga
     1921 gttttctcct tcattacaga aacggctttt tcaaaaatat ggtattgata atcctgatat
     1981 gaataaattg cagtttcatt tgatgctcga tgagtttttc taatcagaat tggttaattg
     2041 gttgtaacac tggcagagca ttacgctgac ttgacgggac ggcgcaagct catgaccaaa
     2101 atcccttaac gtgagttacg cgtcgttcca ctgagcgtca gaccccgtag aaaagatcaa
     2161 aggatcttct tgagatcctt tttttctgcg cgtaatctgc tgcttgcaaa caaaaaaacc
     2221 accgctacca gcggtggttt gtttgccgga tcaagagcta ccaactcttt ttccgaaggt
     2281 aactggcttc agcagagcgc agataccaaa tactgtcctt ctagtgtagc cgtagttagg
     2341 ccaccacttc aagaactctg tagcaccgcc tacatacctc gctctgctaa tcctgttacc
     2401 agtggctgct gccagtggcg ataagtcgtg tcttaccggg ttggactcaa gacgatagtt
     2461 accggataag gcgcagcggt cgggctgaac ggggggttcg tgcacacagc ccagcttgga
     2521 gcgaacgacc tacaccgaac tgagatacct acagcgtgag cattgagaaa gcgccacgct
     2581 tcccgaaggg agaaaggcgg acaggtatcc ggtaagcggc agggtcggaa caggagagcg
     2641 cacgagggag cttccagggg gaaacgcctg gtatctttat agtcctgtcg ggtttcgcca
     2701 cctctgactt gagcgtcgat ttttgtgatg ctcgtcaggg gggcggagcc tatggaaaaa
     2761 cgccagcaac gcggcctttt tacggttcct ggccttttgc tggccttttg ctcacatgtt
     2821 ctttcctgcg ttatcccctg attctgtgga taaccgtatt accgcctttg agtgagctga
     2881 taccgctcgc cgcagccgaa cgaccgagcg cagcgagtca gtgagcgagg aagcggaaga
     2941 gcgcccaata cgcaaaccgc ctctccccgc gcgttggccg attcattaat gcagctggca
     3001 cgacaggttt cccgactgga aagcgggcag tgagcgcaac gcaattaata cgcgtaccgc
     3061 tagccaggaa gagtttgtag aaacgcaaaa aggccatccg tcaggatggc cttctgctta
     3121 gtttgatgcc tggcagttta tggcgggcgt cctgcccgcc accctccggg ccgttgcttc
     3181 acaacgttca aatccgctcc cggcggattt gtcctactca ggagagcgtt caccgacaaa
     3241 caacagataa aacgaaaggc ccagtcttcc gactgagcct ttcgttttat ttgatgcctg
     3301 gcagttccct actctcgcgt taacgctagc atggatgttt tcccagtcac gacgttgtaa
     3361 aacgacggcc agtcttaagc tcgggccc
//
