>Addgene plasmid #27920 | pUT1505-HQ858838 | addgene partial sequence | sequence record 34210 | 27920 with M13pUC-fwd
ATGATTTTATTTTGACTGATAGTGACCTGTTCGTTGCAACAAATTGATGAGCAATGCTTTTTTATAATGC
CAACTTTGTACAAAAAAGCAGGCTCCGCGGCCGCCCCCTTCACCATGTCGAGCGCGTCGTCCATGGAAGC
GCTCCACGCCGCGGTGCTCAAGGAGGAGCAGCAGCAGCACGAGGTGGAGGAGGCGACGGTCGTGACGAGC
AGCAGCGCCACGAGCGGGGAGGAGGGCGGACACCTGCCGCAGGGGTGGGCGAAGCGGAAGCGGTCGCGCC
GCCAGCGATCGGAGGAGGAGAACCTCGCGCTCTGCCTCCTCATGCTCGCCCGCGGCGGCCACCACCGCGT
CCAGGCGCCGCCTCCGCTCTCGGCTTCGGCGCCCCCGCCGGCAGGTGCGGAGTTCAAGTGCTCCGTCTGC
GGCAAGTCCTTCAGCTC
